>Addgene plasmid #131613 | Opie2-PuroR | addgene full sequence | sequence record 257771 | Addgene NGS Result
ACCGTATTACCGCCTTTGAGTGAGCTGATACCGCTCGCCGCAGCCGAACGACCGAGCGCAGCGAGTCAGT
GAGCGAGGAAGCGGAAGAGCGCCCAATACGCAAACCGCCTCTCCCCGCGCGTTGGCCGATTCATTAATGC
AGCTGGCACGACAGGTTTCCCGACTGGAAAGCGGGCAGTGAGCGCAACGCAATTAATGTGAGTTAGCTCA
CTCATTAGGCACCCCAGGCTTTACACTTTATGCTTCCGGCTCGTATGTTGTGTGGAATTGTGAGCGGATA
ACAATTTCACACAGGAAACAGCTATGACATGATTACGAATTCGAGCTCGGTACCCGGGGATCCTCTAGAG
TCGACGCTCGCGCGACTTGGTTTGCCATTCTTTAGCGCGCGTCGCGTCACACAGCTTGGCCACAATGTGG
TTTTTGTCAAACGAAGATTCTATGACGTGTTTAAAGTTTAGGTCGAGTAAAGCGCAAATCTTTTTTAACC
CTAGAAAGATAGTCTGCGTAAAATTGACGCATGCATTCTTGAAATATTGCTCTCTCTTTCTAAATAGCGC
GAATCCGTCGCTGTGCATTTAGGACATCTCAGTCGCCGCTTGGAGCTCCCGTGAGGCGTGCTTGTCAATG
CGGTAAGTGTCACTGATTTTGAACTATAACGACCGCGTGAGTCAAAATGACGCATGATTATCTTTTACGT
GACTTTTAAGATTTAACTCATACGATAATTATATTGTTATTTCATGTTCTACTTACGTGATAACTTATTA
TATATATATTTTCTTGTTATAGATATCGTGACTAATATATAATAAAATGGGTAGTTCTTTAGACGATGAG
CATATCCTCTCTGCTCTTCTGCAAAGCGATGACGAGCTTGTTGGTGAGGATTCTGACAGTGAAATATCAG
ATCACGTAAGTGAAGATGACGTCCAGAGCGATACAGAAGAAGCGTTTATAGATGAGGTACATGAAGTGCA
GCCAACGTCAAGCGGTAGTGAAATATTAGACGAACAAAATGTTATTGAACAACCAGGTTCTTCATTGGCT
TCTAACAGAATCTTGACCTTGCCACAGAGGACTATTAGAGGTAAGAATAAACATTGTTGGTCAACTTCAA
AGTCCACGAGGCGTAGCCGAGTCTCTGCACTGAACATTGTCAGATCCGAGATCGGCCGGCCTAGGCGCGC
CGTACGCGTATCGATAAGCTTTAAGATACATTGATGAGTTTGGACAAACCACAACTAGAATGCAGTGAAA
AAAATGCTTTATTTGTGAAATTTGTGATGCTATTGCTTTATTTGTAACCATTATAAGCTGCAATAAACAA
GTTAACAACAACAATTGCATTCATTTTATGTTTCAGGTTCAGGGGGAGGTGTGGGAGGTTTTTTAAAGCA
AGTAAAACCTCTACAAATGTGGTATGGCTGATTATGATCTAGAGTCGCGGCCGCTACAGGAACAGGTGGT
GGCGGCCCTCGGTGCGCTCGTACTGCTCCACGATGGTGTAGTCCTCGTTGTGGGAGGTGATGTCCAGCTT
GGAGTCCACGTAGTAGTAGCCGGGCAGCTGCACGGGCTTCTTGGCCATGTAGATGGACTTGAACTCCACC
AGGTAGTGGCCGCCGTCCTTCAGCTTCAGGGCCTTGTGGATCTCGCCCTTCAGCACGCCGTCGCGGGGGT
ACAGGCGCTCGGTGGAGGCCTCCCAGCCCATGGTCTTCTTCTGCATTACGGGGCCGTCGGAGGGGAAGTT
CACGCCGATGAACTTCACCTTGTAGATGAAGCAGCCGTCCTGCAGGGAGGAGTCCTGGGTCACGGTCACC
ACGCCGCCGTCCTCGAAGTTCATCACGCGCTCCCACTTGAAGCCCTCGGGGAAGGACAGCTTCTTGTAGT
CGGGGATGTCGGCGGGGTGCTTCACGTACACCTTGGAGCCGTACTGGAACTGGGGGGACAGGATGTCCCA
GGCGAAGGGCAGGGGGCCGCCCTTGGTCACCTTCAGCTTCACGGTGTTGTGGCCCTCGTAGGGGCGGCCC
TCGCCCTCGCCCTCGATCTCGAACTCGTGGCCGTTCACGGTGCCCTCCATGCGCACCTTGAAGCGCATGA
ACTCCTTGATGACGTTCTTGGAGGAGCGCACCATCTCGAGGTCACTTGGTTGTTCACGATCTTGTCGCCG
CCAGTGTCAACTTGCAACTGAAACAATATCCAACATGAACGTCAATTTATACTGCCCTAATGGCGAACAC
GATAACAATATTTCTTTTATTATGCCCTCTAAAACCAACGCGGTTATCGTTTATTTATTCAAATTAGATA
TAGAACATCCGCCGACATACAATGTTAATGCAAAAACGCGTTTGGTGAGCGGATACGAAAACAGTCGGCC
GATAAACATTAATCTGAGGTCGATAACACCGTCCTTGAACGGAACACGAGGAGCGTACGTGATCAGCTGC
ATTCGCGCGCCGCGCCTTTATCGAGATTTATTTGCATACAACAAGTACACTGCGCCGTTGGGATTTGTGG
TAACGCGCACACATGCAGAGCTGCAAGTGTGGCACATTTTGTCTGTGCGCAAAACCTTTGAAGCCAAAAG
TACGAGGTCCGTTACGGGCATGCTAGCGCACACGGACAATGGACCCGACAAATTCTACGCCAAGGATTTA
ATGATAATGTCGGGCAACGTATCCGTTCATTTTATCAATAACCTACAAAAATGTCGCGCGCATCACAAAG
ACATCGACGCGCGTAGAATTCTACCCGTAAAGCGAGTTTAGTTATGAGCCATGTGCAAAACATGACATCA
GCTTTTATTTTTATAACAAATGACATCATTTCTTGATTGTGTTTTACACGTAGAATTCTACTCGTAAAGC
GAGTTCAGTTTTGAAAAACAAATGACATCATCTTTTTGATTGTGCTTTACAAGTAGAATTCTACCCGTAA
ATCAAGTTCGGTTTTGAAAAACAAATGAGTCATATTGTATGATATCATATTGCAAAACAAATGACTCATC
AATCGATCGTGCGTTACACGTAGAATTCTACTCGTAAAGCGAGTTTATGAGCCGTGTGCAAAACATGACA
TCATCTCGATTTGAAAAACAAATGACATCATCCACTGATCGTGCGTTACAAGTAGAATTCTACTCGTAAA
GCCAGTTCGGTTATGAGCCGTGTGCAAAACATGACATCAGCTTATGACTCATACTTGATTGTGTTTTACG
CGGTTTAAACGCGCCCATACTCGGTGGCCTCCCCACCACCAACTTTTTTGCACTGCAAAAAAACACGCTT
TTGCACGCGGGCCCATACATAGTACAAACTCTACGTTTCGTAGACTATTTTACATAAATAGTCTACACCG
TTGTATACGCTCCAAATACACTACCACACATTGAACCTTTTTGCAGTGCAAAAAAGTACGTGTCGGCAGT
CACGTAGGCCGGCCTTATCGGGTCGCGTCCTGTCACGTACGAATCACATTATCGGACCGGACGAGTGTTG
TCTTATCGTGACAGGACGCCAGCTTCCTGTGTTGCTAACCGCAGCCGGACGCAACTCCTTATCGGAACAG
GACGCGCCTCCATATCAGCCGCGCGTTATCTCATGCGCGTGACCGGACACGAGGCGCCCGTCCCGCTTAT
CGCGCCTATAAATACAGCCCGCAACGATCTGGTAAACACAGTTGAACAGCATCTGTTACAGCGACACAAC
ATGAGCCGGTCCAACAACGCCAACGCGCCCACGCCATCCAACCGCCGCCGCAACCTGTCTCTGGTGTTAA
TTAAATGACCGAGTACAAGCCCACGGTGCGCCTCGCCACCCGCGACGACGTCCCCAGGGCCGTACGCACC
CTCGCCGCCGCGTTCGCCGACTACCCCGCCACGCGCCACACCGTCGATCCGGACCGCCACATCGAGCGGG
TCACCGAGCTGCAAGAACTCTTCCTCACGCGCGTCGGGCTCGACATCGGCAAGGTGTGGGTCGCGGACGA
CGGCGCCGCGGTGGCGGTCTGGACCACGCCGGAGAGCGTCGAAGCGGGGGCGGTGTTCGCCGAGATCGGC
CCGCGCATGGCCGAGTTGAGCGGTTCCCGGCTGGCCGCGCAGCAACAGATGGAAGGCCTCCTGGCGCCGC
ACCGGCCCAAGGAGCCCGCGTGGTTCCTGGCCACCGTCGGCGTCTCGCCCGACCACCAGGGCAAGGGTCT
GGGCAGCGCCGTCGTGCTCCCCGGAGTGGAGGCGGCCGAGCGCGCCGGGGTGCCCGCCTTCCTGGAGACC
TCCGCGCCCCGCAACCTCCCCTTCTACGAGCGGCTCGGCTTCACCGTCACCGCCGACGTCGAGGTGCCCG
AAGGACCGCGCACCTGGTGCATGACCCGCAAGCCCGGTGCCTGAGAGATCTTCGACCTCGAAACTTGTTT
ATTGCAGCTTATAATGGTTACAAATAAAGCAATAGCATCACAAATTTCACAAATAAAGCATTTTTTTCAC
TGCATTCTAGTTGTGGTTTGTCCAAACTCATCAATGTATCTTATCATGTCTGGATCATGTCGAGGGGGGG
CCCGATTTAAATAAACCCCGGGCGAGCTCGAATTAACCATTGTGGGAACCGTGCGATCAAACAAACGCGA
GATACCGGAAGTACTGAAAAACAGTCGCTCCAGGCCAGTGGGAACATCGATGTTTTGTTTTGACGGACCC
CTTACTCTCGTCTCATATAAACCGAAGCCAGCTAAGATGGTATACTTATTATCATCTTGTGATGAGGATG
CTTCTATCAACGAAAGTACCGGTAAACCGCAAATGGTTATGTATTATAATCAAACTAAAGGCGGAGTGGA
CACGCTAGACCAAATGTGTTCTGTGATGACCTGCAGTAGGAAGACGAATAGGTGGCCTATGGCATTATTG
TACGGAATGATAAACATTGCCTGCATAAATTCTTTTATTATATACAGCCATAATGTCAGTAGCAAGGGAG
AAAAGGTTCAAAGTCGCAAAAAATTTATGAGAAACCTTTACATGAGCCTGACGTCATCGTTTATGCGTAA
GCGTTTAGAAGCTCCTACTTTGAAGAGATATTTGCGCGATAATATCTCTAATATTTTGCCAAATGAAGTG
CCTGGTACATCAGATGACAGTACTGAAGAGCCAGTAATGAAAAAACGTACTTACTGTACTTACTGCCCCT
CTAAAATAAGGCGAAAGGCAAATGCATCGTGCAAAAAATGCAAAAAAGTTATTTGTCGAGAGCATAATAT
TGATATGTGCCAAAGTTGTTTCTGACTGACTAATAAGTATAATTTGTTTCTATTATGTATAAGTTAAGCT
AATTACTTATTTTATAATACAACATGACTGTTTTTAAAGTACAAAATAAGTTTATTTTTGTAAAAGAGAG
AATGTTTAAAAGTTTTGTTACTTTATAGAAGAAATTTTGAGTTTTTGTTTTTTTTTAATAAATAAATAAA
CATAAATAAATTGTTTGTTGAATTTATTATTAGTATGTAAGTGTAAATATAATAAAACTTAATATCTATT
CAAATTAATAAATAAACCTCGATATACAGACCGATAAAACACATGCGTCAATTTTACGCATGATTATCTT
TAACGTACGTCACAATATGATTATCTTTCTAGGGTTAAATAATAGTTTCTAATTTTTTTATTATTCAGCC
TGCTGTCGTGAATACCGTATATCTCAACGCTGTCTGTGAGATTGTCGTATTCTAGCCTTTTTAGTTTTTC
GCTCATCGACTTGATATTGTCCGACACATTTTCGTCGATTTGCGTTTTGATCAAAGACTTGAGCAGAGAC
ACGTTAATCAACTGTTCAAATTGATCCATATTAACGATATCAACCCGATGCGTATATGGTGCGTAAAATA
TATTTTTTAACCCTCTTATACTTTGCACTCTGCGTTAATACGCGTTCGTGTACAGACGTAATCATGTTTT
CTTTTTTGGATAAAACTCCTACTGAGTTTGACCTCATATTAGACCCTCACAAGTTGCAAAACGTGGCATT
TTTTACCAATGAAGAATTTAAAGTTATTTTAAAAAATTTCATCACAGATTTAAAGAAGAACCAAAAATTA
AATTATTTCAACAGTTTAATCGACCAGTTAATCAACGTGTACACAGACGCGTCGGCAAAAAACACGCAGC
CCGACGTGTTGGCTAAAATTATTAAATCAACTTGTGTTATAGTCACGGATTTGCCGTCCAACGTGTTCCT
CAAAAAGTTGAAGACCAACAAGTTTACGGACACTATTAATTATTTGATTTTGCCCCACTTCATTTTGTGG
GATCACAATTTTGTTATATTTTTAAACAAAGCTTGGCACTGGCCGTCGTTTTACAACGTCGTGACTGGGA
AAACCCTGGCGTTACCCAACTTAATCGCCTTGCAGCACATCCCCCTTTCGCCAGCTGGCGTAATAGCGAA
GAGGCCCGCACCGATCGCCCTTCCCAACAGTTGCGCAGCCTGAATGGCGAATGGCGCCTGATGCGGTATT
TTCTCCTTACGCATCTGTGCGGTATTTCACACCGCATATGGTGCACTCTCAGTACAATCTGCTCTGATGC
CGCATAGTTAAGCCAGCCCCGACACCCGCCAACACCCGCTGACGCGCCCTGACGGGCTTGTCTGCTCCCG
GCATCCGCTTACAGACAAGCTGTGACCGTCTCCGGGAGCTGCATGTGTCAGAGGTTTTCACCGTCATCAC
CGAAACGCGCGAGACGAAAGGGCCTCGTGATACGCCTATTTTTATAGGTTAATGTCATGATAATAATGGT
TTCTTAGACGTCAGGTGGCACTTTTCGGGGAAATGTGCGCGGAACCCCTATTTGTTTATTTTTCTAAATA
CATTCAAATATGTATCCGCTCATGAGACAATAACCCTGATAAATGCTTCAATAATATTGAAAAAGGAAGA
GTATGAGTATTCAACATTTCCGTGTCGCCCTTATTCCCTTTTTTGCGGCATTTTGCCTTCCTGTTTTTGC
TCACCCAGAAACGCTGGTGAAAGTAAAAGATGCTGAAGATCAGTTGGGTGCACGAGTGGGTTACATCGAA
CTGGATCTCAACAGCGGTAAGATCCTTGAGAGTTTTCGCCCCGAAGAACGTTTTCCAATGATGAGCACTT
TTAAAGTTCTGCTATGTGGCGCGGTATTATCCCGTATTGACGCCGGGCAAGAGCAACTCGGTCGCCGCAT
ACACTATTCTCAGAATGACTTGGTTGAGTACTCACCAGTCACAGAAAAGCATCTTACGGATGGCATGACA
GTAAGAGAATTATGCAGTGCTGCCATAACCATGAGTGATAACACTGCGGCCAACTTACTTCTGACAACGA
TCGGAGGACCGAAGGAGCTAACCGCTTTTTTGCACAACATGGGGGATCATGTAACTCGCCTTGATCGTTG
GGAACCGGAGCTGAATGAAGCCATACCAAACGACGAGCGTGACACCACGATGCCTGTAGCAATGGCAACA
ACGTTGCGCAAACTATTAACTGGCGAACTACTTACTCTAGCTTCCCGGCAACAATTAATAGACTGGATGG
AGGCGGATAAAGTTGCAGGACCACTTCTGCGCTCGGCCCTTCCGGCTGGCTGGTTTATTGCTGATAAATC
TGGAGCCGGTGAGCGTGGGTCTCGCGGTATCATTGCAGCACTGGGGCCAGATGGTAAGCCCTCCCGTATC
GTAGTTATCTACACGACGGGGAGTCAGGCAACTATGGATGAACGAAATAGACAGATCGCTGAGATAGGTG
CCTCACTGATTAAGCATTGGTAACTGTCAGACCAAGTTTACTCATATATACTTTAGATTGATTTAAAACT
TCATTTTTAATTTAAAAGGATCTAGGTGAAGATCCTTTTTGATAATCTCATGACCAAAATCCCTTAACGT
GAGTTTTCGTTCCACTGAGCGTCAGACCCCGTAGAAAAGATCAAAGGATCTTCTTGAGATCCTTTTTTTC
TGCGCGTAATCTGCTGCTTGCAAACAAAAAAACCACCGCTACCAGCGGTGGTTTGTTTGCCGGATCAAGA
GCTACCAACTCTTTTTCCGAAGGTAACTGGCTTCAGCAGAGCGCAGATACCAAATACTGTTCTTCTAGTG
TAGCCGTAGTTAGGCCACCACTTCAAGAACTCTGTAGCACCGCCTACATACCTCGCTCTGCTAATCCTGT
TACCAGTGGCTGCTGCCAGTGGCGATAAGTCGTGTCTTACCGGGTTGGACTCAAGACGATAGTTACCGGA
TAAGGCGCAGCGGTCGGGCTGAACGGGGGGTTCGTGCACACAGCCCAGCTTGGAGCGAACGACCTACACC
GAACTGAGATACCTACAGCGTGAGCTATGAGAAAGCGCCACGCTTCCCGAAGGGAGAAAGGCGGACAGGT
ATCCGGTAAGCGGCAGGGTCGGAACAGGAGAGCGCACGAGGGAGCTTCCAGGGGGAAACGCCTGGTATCT
TTATAGTCCTGTCGGGTTTCGCCACCTCTGACTTGAGCGTCGATTTTTGTGATGCTCGTCAGGGGGGCGG
AGCCTATGGAAAAACGCCAGCAACGCGGCCTTTTTACGGTTCCTGGCCTTTTGCTGGCCTTTTGCTCACA
TGTTCTTTCCTGCGTTATCCCCTGATTCTGTGGATA
Features (pLannotate 1.2.2; 23 found; start..end, strand, type, name):
      1..87      +  rep_origin     RSF ori (fragment): Plasmids containing the RSF 1030 origin of replication can be propagated in E. coli cells that contain additional plasmids with compatible origins.
     89..181     +  CDS            lacI (fragment): lac repressor; lacI; The lac repressor binds to the lac operator to inhibit transcription in E. coli. This inhibition can be relieved by adding lactose or isopropyl-β-D-thiogalactopyranoside (IPTG).
    194..215     +  protein_bind   CAP binding site: CAP binding activates transcription in the presence of cAMP. E. coli catabolite activator protein
    230..260     +  promoter       lac promoter: promoter for the E. coli lac operon
    268..284     +  protein_bind   lac operator: The lac repressor binds to the lac operator to inhibit transcription in E. coli. This inhibition can be relieved by adding lactose or isopropyl-β-D-thiogalactopyranoside (IPTG). lac repressor encoded by lacI
    317..355     +  misc_feature   MCS (fragment): pUC18/19 multiple cloning site
    348..488     -  CDS            FP (fragment): FP25_NPVAC - Experimental evidence at protein level: Swiss-Prot protein existence level 1. From Autographa californica nuclear polyhedrosis virus (AcMNPV).
   1212..1333    -  polyA_signal   SV40 poly(A) signal: SV40 polyadenylation signal
   1356..1439    -  CDS            large T antigen (fragment): large T antigen from SV40 (simian virus 40)
   1454..2134    -  CDS            DsRed1: wild-type DsRed mammalian codon-optimized
   2145..2736    -  promoter       IE1 promoter: promoter of the ie1 gene from the baculovirus Autographa californica
   2740..3222    -  enhancer       hr5 enhancer: Autographa californica hr5; baculovirus early transcription enhancer
   3237..3697    +  promoter       OpIE-2 promoter (fragment): immediate-early gene 2 from the Orgyia pseudotsugata multicapsid nucleopolyhedrovirus; strong constitutive baculovirus promoter for insect cell expression
   3785..4384    +  CDS            PuroR: puromycin N-acetyltransferase; pac from Streptomyces alboniger; confers resistance to puromycin
   4402..4536    +  polyA_signal   SV40 poly(A) signal: SV40 polyadenylation signal
   5636..5839    -  CDS            FP (fragment): FP25_NPVAC - Experimental evidence at protein level: Swiss-Prot protein existence level 1. From Autographa californica nuclear polyhedrosis virus (AcMNPV).
   5866..6333    +  CDS            LEF-9 (fragment): LEF9_NPVAC - Experimental evidence at protein level: Swiss-Prot protein existence level 1. Component of the viral DNA-dependent RNA polymerase which is composed of four equimolar subunits of LEF-4, LEF-8, LEF-9, and p47. Plays an essential role in late and very late gene expression. From Autographa californica nuclear polyhedrosis virus (AcMNPV).
   6337..6491    +  CDS            lacZα (fragment): LacZα fragment of β-galactosidase; lacZ fragment
   6497..6596    -  misc_feature   bom (fragment): basis of mobility region from pBR322
   6698..6733    -  CDS            rop (fragment): Rop protein, which maintains plasmids at low copy number; rop
   6828..6932    +  promoter       AmpR promoter: bla
   6933..7793    +  CDS            AmpR: β-lactamase; bla; confers resistance to ampicillin, carbenicillin, and related antibiotics
   7964..8552    +  rep_origin     ori: high-copy-number ColE1/pMB1/pBR322/pUC origin of replication
