[The description below was written by a language model from this plasmid's Addgene catalogue record and pLannotate feature annotations shown in this document.]
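Description:
Opie2-PuroR is a piggyBac-based insect expression plasmid of roughly 8.6 kb, built for transposon-mediated delivery of a drug-resistance gene and a fluorescent marker. In bacteria it is maintained as a high-copy plasmid through a ColE1/pUC-type origin and selected with ampicillin via the β-lactamase gene and its native promoter. The backbone also carries pUC-derived remnants (lac promoter and operator, CAP site, fragments of lacZα and the multiple cloning site). Short AcMNPV baculovirus fragments (FP25 and LEF-9) lie on either side of the payload; these probably reflect the viral DNA context from which piggyBac was originally cloned. The automated annotation does not call the piggyBac terminal repeats themselves, so their positions are not given in the record.

The payload consists of two divergently oriented expression cassettes. In one direction, the OpIE-2 immediate-early promoter from the Orgyia pseudotsugata nucleopolyhedrovirus drives puromycin N-acetyltransferase (PuroR), terminated by an SV40 polyadenylation signal. In the other, the AcMNPV IE1 promoter, boosted by the hr5 early enhancer, drives DsRed and ends in a second SV40 poly(A) region. Both are strong, constitutive baculoviral regulatory elements active in insect cells, so carriers of the insertion should be both red-fluorescent and resistant to puromycin.

The associated publication describes a drug-inducible technique for separating insect sexes. The construct fits that setting as one that confers constitutive puromycin resistance, with DsRed allowing visual identification of transgenic animals. The record does not state the target insect species or the source of transposase.
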