Addgene plasmid #131613: Opie2-PuroR
Purpose: Expresses PuroR and dsRed.
Depositing lab: Omar Akbari. Depositing organization: University of California, San Diego (UCSD). Publication: A drug-inducible sex-separation technique for insects. Kandul NP, Liu J, Hsu AD, Hay BA, Akbari OS. Nat Commun. 2020 Apr 30;11(1):2106. doi: 10.1038/s41467-020-16020-2. PubMed 32355156.
Backbone
  Vector backbone: PiggyBac
  Backbone size w/o insert (bp): 5200
  Total vector size (bp): 8632
  Vector type: Insect Expression
Growth in bacteria
  Bacterial resistance: Ampicillin, 100 μg/mL
  Growth temperature: 37°C
  Growth strain: DH5alpha
  Copy number: High Copy
Gene/Insert 1
  Gene/Insert name: PuroR
  Species: Synthetic
  Promoter: Opie2
  Cloning method: Gibson Cloning
  Sequencing primers: 5′ atgactcatacttgattgtgttttacgcggtttaaac; 3′ TCGAGGTCGAagatctctcaggcaccg
Gene/Insert 2
  Gene/Insert name: dsRed
  Species: Synthetic
  Promoter: hr5Ie1
  Cloning method: Gibson Cloning
  Sequencing primers: 5′ actggcggcgacaagatcgtgaacaaccaagtg; 3′ gcggccgctacaggaacaggtggtg
Terms and licenses: Academic/Nonprofit Terms; Industry Terms: Not Available to Industry
How to cite: Opie2-PuroR was a gift from Omar Akbari (Addgene plasmid # 131613 ; http://n2t.net/addgene:131613 ; RRID:Addgene_131613)
